Addgene plasmid #18613: T4 Lysozyme R148-[S] WT*
Depositing lab: Brian Matthews. Depositing organization: University of Oregon.
Backbone
  Vector backbone: pHS1403
  Backbone size w/o insert (bp): 5000
  Vector type: Bacterial Expression
Growth in bacteria
  Bacterial resistance: Ampicillin, 100 μg/mL
  Growth temperature: 37°C
  Growth strain: DH5alpha
  Copy number: High Copy
Gene/Insert
  Gene/Insert name: T4 Lysozyme (alt name: 5)
  Species: Bacteriophage T4
  Insert size (bp): 600
  Mutation: R148-[S] WT*
  GenBank ID: NP_049736
  Entrez Gene: e (a.k.a. T4p123)
  Cloning method: Restriction Enzyme; 5′ cloning site BamHI (not destroyed); 3′ cloning site HindIII (not destroyed)
  Sequencing primers: 5′ na; 3′ GGCGTATCACGAGGCCC
Terms and licenses: Academic/Nonprofit Terms; Industry Terms: Not Available to Industry
Depositor comments: The BamHI site is 27 bp from the ATG and the HindIII site is 115 bp from the stop.
How to cite: T4 Lysozyme R148-[S] WT* was a gift from Brian Matthews (Addgene plasmid # 18613 ; http://n2t.net/addgene:18613 ; RRID:Addgene_18613)
