[The description below was written by a language model from this plasmid's Addgene catalogue record.]
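Description:
T4 Lysozyme R148-[S] WT* is a bacterial expression plasmid built on the pHS1403 backbone (about 5 kb without insert) that carries a mutant form of the bacteriophage T4 lysozyme gene (gene e). It is maintained as a high-copy plasmid in E. coli and selected with ampicillin. The record does not name the origin of replication or the promoter that drives expression, and no feature table is available to confirm the regulatory elements present in the backbone.

The insert is roughly 600 bp and was cloned by restriction digestion between BamHI at the 5′ end and HindIII at the 3′ end. Both sites were preserved, so the cassette can be excised or exchanged. According to the depositor's notes, the BamHI site lies 27 bp from the start codon and the HindIII site 115 bp from the stop codon, meaning the fragment includes short flanking untranslated stretches around the coding region. The mutation is recorded as "R148-[S] WT*". This notation most plausibly indicates a single serine residue inserted after arginine 148, but the record does not spell this out. "WT*" is the designation commonly used for the cysteine-free pseudo-wild-type T4 lysozyme, although again the record gives no definition. No affinity tags, fusion partners or reporters are listed.

The record does not state an explicit purpose. Constructs of this kind generally serve to produce a defined lysozyme variant in bacteria for purification and for studies of how sequence changes affect protein structure, folding and stability.
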