>Addgene plasmid #18613 | T4 Lysozyme R148-[S] WT* | addgene partial sequence | sequence record 24398 | 3primeUP
TANGAAAAAGCCCGCTCATTAGGCGGGCTCAGATCTGCTCATGTTTGACAGCTTATCATCGATAAGCTTC
GGCAATAAATTCTTGATATGTTTTCATATGTTTCCTTTAAATATTTTAATTAGTAATTGTCTATTCAAGT
AATTGTGAATATACTATCACAATTCCAAGAGAAAGTAAACAGCTTTATAGATTTTTATACGCGTCCCAAG
TGCCAGTTCTAAACGTTGTAATGACGGATCGTTTTGCGCGATTAGGTGTTTGATTATACCATCTACTTTT
AGCTAAGTTAACTGCTGCTTCATCCCAGCGTTTTTGTTGAAGCATACGTAAAGAGTTAGTAAATCCTGCC
ACACCGGTTTCTCCCATTTGGAAAACCATATTAATCAATGCAGCGCGACGAACCGCATCAAGAGAATCAT
AAACCGGTTTTAATTTAGCATTTCTCAGAATTCCGCGAACAGCAGCATCAACATCCTGATTAAAGAGTTT
TTCAGCCTCATCTTTTGTAATTACACCATTAGTATTACGCCCAATAGCTTTATCTAATTCAGATTTAGCA
GCATTAAGTGATGGACTTTTTGTAAGCAAATGACCGATGCCAATAGTGTAATAGCCTTCTGTGTCTTTAT
AGATTTTAAGTCTAAGACCTTCATCTATACGTAACATTTCAAATATATTCATAATACCTCCTAAGCATCG
ATGGATCCTGTTTCCTGTGTGAAATTGTTATCCGCTCACAATTCCACACATTATACGAGCCGATG
